>Addgene plasmid #169046 | pDestTol2CG2-mnx1:ReaChR-citrine | addgene full sequence | sequence record 341943 | Addgene NGS Result
CCACCTAAATTGTAAGCGTTAATATTTTGTTAAAATTCGCGTTAAATTTTTGTTAAATCAGCTCATTTTT
TAACCAATAGGCCGAAATCGGCAAAATCCCTTATAAATCAAAAGAATAGACCGAGATAGGGT
[37 nt withheld, positions 133-169]
AAAGAACGTGGACTCCAACGTCAAAGG
[49 nt withheld, positions 197-245]
T
[86 nt withheld, positions 247-332]
GCTGGCTAAGAACTCATCAGCCTCCCCGGTCCATCTACCCACGTACCAATGCACCAATTGGCCACAATGA
CGGCTACTACATGGTGCCATTCCTTCCTCTTTATAGGAATGGAGACTACCTCCTGTCCAACAATGCTCTT
GGATACGAGTACGCCTACCTGTTGGACCCAGGTCATTGCACAACACCAGAAATGCCCTCTGATCTGCAAA
AGACGTGAATATCTGTTCAGACACCCATATCCACTCTGTTCCACACAGGTCAGAGGTTTGTCCAGGAGTT
CTTGACAGAGGTGTAAAAAGTACTCAAAAATTTTACTCAAGTGAAAGTACAAGTACTTAGGGAAAATTTT
ACTCAATTAAAAGTAAAAGTATCTGGCTAGAATCTTACTTGAGTAAAAGTAAAAAAGTACTCCATTAAAA
TTGTACTTGAGTATTAAGGAAGTAAAAGTAAAAGCAAGAAAGAAAACTAGAGATTCTTGTTTAAGCTTTT
AATCTCAAAAAACATTAAATGAAATGCATACAAGGTTTTATCCTGCTTTAGAACTGTTTGTATTTAATTA
TCAAACTATAAGACAGACAATCTAATGCCAGTACACGCTACTCAAAGTTGTAAAACCTCAGATTTAACTT
CAGTAGAAGCTGATTCTCAAAATTGTTAGTGTCAAGCCTAGCTCTTTTGGGGCTGAAAAGCAATCCTGCA
GTGCTGAAAAGCCTCTCACAGGCAGCCGATGCGGGAAGAGGTGTATTAGTCTTGATAGAGAGGCTGCAAA
TAGCAGGAAACGTGAGCAGAGACTCCCTGGTGTCTGAAACACAGGCCAGATGGGCCCTCGAGCAGGAAAC
AGCTATGACCATGATTACGCCAAGCTATCAACTTTGTATAGAAAAGTTGGCTCCGAATTCGCCCTTTCCT
CGAGAGTGGTTAGCTGATGAATTGAGGAAAACTAATCCGCTTTATTGGTAGACAGGTTAAGGGCAACAGA
GTGTCAATAATTCTCTCCCTGACCTCTTTCTCCATTAGCTTAAAGAGGCTTATAAGAGGGCATGCCGAGA
GTGGTTAGCTGATGAATTGAGGAAAACTAATCCGCTTTATTGGTAGACAGGTTAAGGGCAACAGAGTGTC
AATAATTCTCTCCCTGACCTCTTTCTCCATTAGCTTAAAGAGGCTTATAAGAGGCCTAGGCGAGAGTGGT
TAGCTGATGAATTGAGGAAAACTAATCCGCTTTATTGGTAGACAGGTTAAGGGCAACAGAGTGTCAATAA
TTCTCTCCCTGACCTCTTTCTCCATTAGCTTAAAGAGGCTTATAAGAGGAAGCTTGTAAGGGCGAATTCG
ACCCAAGTTTGTACAAAAAAGCAGGCTCCGCGGCCAATCTGCTCAGAGAGGACAGAGTGGGCAGGAGCCA
GCATTGGGTATATAAAGCTGAGCAGGGTCAGTTGCTTCTTACGTTTGCTTCTGAGTCTGTTGTGTTGACT
TGCAACCTCAGAAACAGACATCCGCCCCCTTCACCATGGTGAGCAGAAGACCCTGGCTGCTGGCCCTGGC
CCTGGCCGTGGCCCTGGCCGCCGGCAGCGCCGGCGCCAGCACCGGCAGCGACGCCACCGTGCCCGTGGCC
ACCCAGGACGGCCCCGACTACGTGTTCCACAGAGCCCACGAGAGAATGCTGTTCCAGACCAGCTACACCC
TGGAGAACAACGGCAGCGTGATCTGCATCCCCAACAACGGCCAGTGCTTCTGCCTGGCCTGGCTGAAGAG
TAACGGCACCAACGCCGAGAAGCTGGCCGCCAACATCCTGCAGTGGGTGGTGTTTGCGCTGAGCGTGGCG
TGCCTGGGCTGGTATGCGTATCAGGCGTGGCGCGCGACCTGCGGCTGGGAAGAAGTGTATGTGGCGCTGA
TTGAAATGATGAAAAGCATTATTGAAGCGTTTCATGAATTTGATAGCCCGGCGACCCTGTGGCTGAGCAG
CGGCAACGGCGTGGTGTGGATGCGCTATGGCGAATGGCTGCTGACCTGCCCCGTGATTCTGATTCATCTG
AGCAACCTGACCGGCCTGAAAGATGATTATAGCAAACGCACCATGGGCCTGCTGGTGAGCGACGTGGGCT
GCATTGTGTGGGGCGCGACCAGCGCGATGTGCACCGGCTGGACCAAAATTCTGTTTTTTCTGATTAGCCT
GAGCTATGGCATGTATACCTATTTTCATGCGGCCAAAGTGTATATTGAAGCGTTTCATACCGTGCCGAAA
GGCCTGTGCAGACAGCTGGTGAGAGCCATGGCCTGGCTGTTCTTCGTGAGCTGGGGCATGTTCCCCGTGC
TGTTCCTGCTGGGCCCCGAGGGCTTCGGCCATATTAGCCCGTATGGCAGCGCGATTGGCCATAGCATTCT
GGATCTGATTGCGAAGAACATGTGGGGCGTGCTGGGCAACTATCTGCGCGTGAAAATTCATGAACATATT
CTGCTGTATGGCGATATTCGCAAAAAACAGAAAATTACCATTGCGGGCCAGGAAATGGAAGTGGAAACCC
TGGTGGCGGAAGAAGAAGATAAGTACGAGAGCAGCCTCGAGATGGTGAGCAAGGGCGAGGAGCTGTTCAC
CGGGGTGGTGCCCATCCTGGTCGAGCTGGACGGCGACGTAAACGGCCACAAGTTCAGCGTGTCCGGCGAG
GGCGAGGGCGATGCCACCTACGGCAAGCTGACCCTGAAGTTCATCTGCACCACCGGCAAGCTGCCCGTGC
CCTGGCCCACCCTCGTGACCACCTTCGGCTACGGCCTGATGTGCTTCGCCCGCTACCCCGACCACATGAA
GCAGCACGACTTCTTCAAGTCCGCCATGCCCGAAGGCTACGTCCAGGAGCGCACCATCTTCTTCAAGGAC
GACGGCAACTACAAGACCCGCGCCGAGGTGAAGTTCGAGGGCGACACCCTGGTGAACCGCATCGAGCTGA
AGGGCATCGACTTCAAGGAGGACGGCAACATCCTGGGGCACAAGCTGGAGTACAACTACAACAGCCACAA
CGTCTATATCATGGCCGACAAGCAGAAGAACGGCATCAAGGTGAACTTCAAGATCCGCCACAACATCGAG
GACGGCAGCGTGCAGCTCGCCGACCACTACCAGCAGAACACCCCCATCGGCGACGGCCCCGTGCTGCTGC
CCGACAACCACTACCTGAGCTACCAGTCCGCCCTGAGCAAAGACCCCAACGAGAAGCGCGATCACATGGT
CCTGCTGGAGTTCGTGACCGCCGCCGGGATCACTCTCGGCATGGACGAGCTGTACAAGCCGACCCAGCTT
TCTTGTACAAAGTGGGGGATCCAGACATGATAAGATACATTGATGAGTTTGGACAAACCACAACTAGAAT
GCAGTGAAAAAAATGCTTTATTTGTGAAATTTGTGATGCTATTGCTTTATTTGTAACCATTATAAGCTGC
AATAAACAAGTTAACAACAACAATTGCATTCATTTTATGTTTCAGGTTCAGGGGGAGGTGTGGGAGGTTT
TTTCCAACTTTATTATACATAGTTGATAATTCACTGGCCGTCGTTTTACGGTACCATCGATGATGATCCA
GACATGATAAGATACATTGATGAGTTTGGACAAACCACAACTAGAATGCAGTGAAAAAAATGCTTTATTT
GTGAAATTTGTGATGCTATTGCTTTATTTGTAACCATTATAAGCTGCAATAAACAAGAGATCTGATCTAG
AGGATCATAATCAGCCATACCACATTTGTAGAGGTTTTACTTGCTTTAAAAAACCTCCCACACCTCCCCC
TGAACCTGAAACATAAAATGAATGCAATTGTTGTTGTTAACTTGTTTATTGCAGCTTATAATGGTTACAA
ATAAAGCAATAGCATCACAAATTTCACAAATAAAGCATTTTTTTCACTGCATTCTAGTTGTGGTTTGTCC
AAACTCATCAATGTATCTTATCATGTCTGGATCTACGTAATACGACTCACTATAGTTCTAGAGGCTCGAG
AGGGGCCGCTTTACTTGTACAGCTCGTCCATGCCGAGAGTGATCCCGGCGGCGGTCACGAACTCCAGCAG
GACCATGTGATCGCGCTTCTCGTTGGGGTCTTTGCTCAGGGCGGACTGGGTGCTCAGGTAGTGGTTGTCG
GGCAGCAGCACGGGGCCGTCGCCGATGGGGGTGTTCTGCTGGTAGTGGTCGGCGAGCTGCACGCTGCCGT
CCTCGATGTTGTGGCGGATCTTGAAGTTCACCTTGATGCCGTTCTTCTGCTTGTCGGCCATGATATAGAC
GTTGTGGCTGTTGTAGTTGTACTCCAGCTTGTGCCCCAGGATGTTGCCGTCCTCCTTGAAGTCGATGCCC
TTCAGCTCGATGCGGTTCACCAGGGTGTCGCCCTCGAACTTCACCTCGGCGCGGGTCTTGTAGTTGCCGT
CGTCCTTGAAGAAGATGGTGCGCTCCTGGACGTAGCCTTCGGGCATGGCGGACTTGAAGAAGTCGTGCTG
CTTCATGTGGTCGGGGTAGCGGCTGAAGCACTGCACGCCGTAGGTCAGGGTGGTCACGAGGGTGGGCCAG
GGCACGGGCAGCTTGCCGGTGGTGCAGATGAACTTCAGGGTCAGCTTGCCGTAGGTGGCATCGCCCTCGC
CCTCGCCGGACACGCTGAACTTGTGGCCGTTTACGTCGCCGTCCAGCTCGACCAGGATGGGCACCACCCC
GGTGAACAGCTCCTCGCCCTTGCTCACCATGGTCACTGTCTGCTTTGCTGTTGGTCTGGGCTCCTGGGTC
ACTGGCTTACTAATGGAGTCTTTATGTATGAGGACTCTTATCAATTGTTCTTCTATAAAGGTCTGCAGTG
TTTCTGTTCGTCCCCTACATGGACACCCAGAGCCTCCTAAATACAGGAGCCCTGATAACTGCACAAGTGC
TCAGATTCCAGCAGGGTGGAAAATGAGATAAAGTGTGCAGATGGGGAGGGGGACGTGAATGAGAGATTTG
AGGGATGAAAAGGATGGATGAACGCATTGAAAATAGCCCCTTTCACAAAATAATACCAGTAAATTGTCAT
ATAATTAATGACCAGACCTTTACCTGTAAATGATGTGATGTTCATATACAGAAGAATGCCAACAATTTAC
AGATGATTTTACAAATTCTTAATTTTCCTTTTCTAAATGGATTTGTTCACACATTATCTCTTCAAAGCAA
TTGAATTTTCTGGAAAAGATTGGCTGTGTGTGTAAAAGGTGCTACTGAGGAATTTAATGTGACATGGAAT
GAAGCAAACAGCAGCCTAAGACAGGATGGCAGGAAAAATGTCACATGTTTAAAATAAGAGTGAAACCAAC
GACCTGGACTTATAGAGACTGTGTGTCCTTAGGCAAAGCTCTTGTACAAACAGTGCTTGTGACTGTGAAA
TTCGGGGTTTGCCTGGATTGTGTTAAATGTGTGCTTGGATGTATCATAAAAAAGAATCGGTTCTCTGTAT
TTGACATTTTCTGTAATTTATCTAAAGTTACAACTGGCTATGCCTGATTTTTATCACTATTGAATCAATC
ATTTTAAAGAATGTTAAGTCTGCTGATTTGGAGAGCTCATTTACATTTATTTTGAATGTCTCTTATTTAA
CACAACTGATTTAAGCTTTAGATCTGCGAAGATACGGCCACGGGTGCTCTTGATCCTGTGGCTGATTTTG
GACTGTGCTGCTCGCAGCTGCTGATGAATCACATACTTCCTCCATTTTCTTCCACTGATTGACTGTTATA
ATTTCCCTAATTTCCAGGTCAAGGTGCTGTGCATTGTGGTAATAGATGTGACATGACGTCACTTCCAAAG
GACCAATGAACATGTCTGACCAATTTCATATAATGTGAAAACGATTTTCATAGGCAGAATAAATAACATT
TAAATTAAACTGGGCATCAGCGCAATTCAATTGGTTTGGTAATAGCAAGGGAAAATAGAATGAAGTGATC
TCCAAAAAATAAGTACTTTTTGACTGTAAATAAAATTGTAAGGAGTAAAAAGTACTTTTTTTTCTAAAAA
AATGTAATTAAGTAAAAGTAAAAGTATTGATTTTTAATTGTACTCAAGTAAAGTAAAAATCCCCAAAAAT
AATACTTAAGTACAGTAATCAAGTAAAATTACTCAAGTACTTTACACCTCTGGTTCTTGACCCCCTACCT
TCAGCAAGCCCAGCAGATCCACTAGTTCTAGAGCGGCCGCCACCGCGGTGGAGCTCCAGCTTTTGTTCCC
TTTAGTGAGGGTTAATTGCGCGCTTGGCGTAATCATGGTCATAGCTGTTTCCTGTGTGAAATTGTTATCC
GCTCACAATTCCACACAACATACGAGCCGGAAGCATAAAGTGTAAAGCCTGGGGTGCCTAATGAGTGAGC
TAACTCACATTAATTGCGTTGCGCTCACTGCCCGCTTTCCAGTCGGGAAACCTGTCGTGCCAGCTGCATT
AATGAATCGGCCAACGCGCGGGGAGAGGCGGTTTGCGTATTGGGCGCTCTTCCGCTTCCTCGCTCACTGA
CTCGCTGCGCTCGGTCGTTCGGCTGCGGCGAGCGGTATCAGCTCACTCAAAGGCGGTAATACGGTTATCC
ACAGAATCAGGGGATAACGCAGGAAAGAACATGTGAGCAAAAGGCCAGCAAAAGGCCAGGAACCGTAAAA
AGGCCGCGTTGCTGGCGTTTTTCCATAGGCTCCGCCCCCCTGACGAGCATCACAAAAATCGACGCTCAAG
TCAGAGGTGGCGAAACCCGACAGGACTATAAAGATACCAGGCGTTTCCCCCTGGAAGCTCCCTCGTGCGC
TCTCCTGTTCCGACCCTGCCGCTTACCGGATACCTGTCCGCCTTTCTCCCTTCGGGAAGCGTGGCGCTTT
CTCATAGCTCACGCTGTAGGTATCTCAGTTCGGTGTAGGTCGTTCGCTCCAAGCTGGGCTGTGTGCACGA
ACCCCCCGTTCAGCCCGACCGCTGCGCCTTATCCGGTAACTATCGTCTTGAGTCCAACCCGGTAAGACAC
GACTTATCGCCACTGGCAGCAGCCACTGGTAACAGGATTAGCAGAGCGAGGTATGTAGGCGGTGCTACAG
AGTTCTTGAAGTGGTGGCCTAACTACGGCTACACTAGAAGAACAGTATTTGGTATCTGCGCTCTGCTGAA
GCCAGTTACCTTCGGAAAAAGAGTTGGTAGCTCTTGATCCGGCAAACAAACCACCGCTGGTAGCGGTGGT
TTTTTTGTTTGCAAGCAGCAGATTACGCGCAGAAAAAAAGGATCTCAAGAAGATCCTTTGATCTTTTCTA
CGGGGTCTGACGCTCAGTGGAACGAAAACTCACGTTAAGGCATTTTGGTCATGAGATTATCAAAAAGGAT
CTTCACCTAGATCCTTTTAAATTAAAAATGAAGTTTTAAATCAATCTAAAGTATATATGAGTAAACTTGG
TCTGACAGTTACCAATGCTTAATCAGTGAGGCACCTATCTCAGCGATCTGTCTATTTCGTTCATCCATAG
TTGCCTGACTCCCCGTCGTGTAGATAACTACGATACGGGAGGGCTTACCATCTGGCCCCAGTGCTGCAAT
GATACCGCGAGACCCACGCTCACCGGCTCCAGATTTATCAGCAATAAACCAGCCAGCCGGAAGGGCCGAG
CGCAGAAGTGGTCCTGCAACTTTATCCGCCTCCATCCAGTCTATTAATTGTTGCCGGGAAGCTAGAGTAA
GTAGTTCGCCAGTTAATAGTTTGCGCAACGTTGTTGCCATTGCTACAGGCATCGTGGTGTCACGCTCGTC
GTTTGGTATGGCTTCATTCAGCTCCGGTTCCCAACGATCAAGGCGAGTTACATGATCCCCCATGTTGTGC
AAAAAAGCGGTTAGCTCCTTCGGTCCTCCGATCGTTGTCAGAAGTAAGTTGGCCGCAGTGTTATCACTCA
TGGTTATGGCAGCACTGCATAATTCTCTTACTGTCATGCCATCCGTAAGATGCTTTTCTGTGACTGGTGA
GTACTCAACCAAGTCATTCTGAGAATAGTGTATGCGGCGACCGAGTTGCTCTTGCCCGGCGTCAATACGG
GATAATACCGCGCCACATAGCAGAACTTTAAAAGTGCTCATCATTGGAAAACGTTCTTCGGGGCGAAAAC
TCTCAAGGATCTTACCGCTGTTGAGATCCAGTTCGATGTAACCCACTCGTGCACCCAACTGATCTTCAGC
ATCTTTTACTTTCACCAGCGTTTCTGGGTGAGCAAAAACAGGAAGGCAAAATGCCGCAAAAAAGGGAATA
AGGGCGACACGGAAATGTTGAATACTCATACTCTTCCTTTTTCAATATTATTGAAGCATTTATCAGGGTT
ATTGTCTCATGAGCGGATACATATTTGAATGTATTTAGAAAAATAAACAAATAGGGGTTCCGCGCACATT
TCCCCGAAAAGTG
Features (pLannotate 1.2.2; 23 found; start..end, strand, type, name):
      7..332     -  rep_origin     M13 ori (fragment) (sequence partly withheld): M13 bacteriophage origin of replication; arrow indicates direction of (+) strand synthesis
    335..619     +  CDS            tyr (fragment): TYRO_ORYLA - Also known as tyro. Experimental evidence at transcript level: Swiss-Prot protein existence level 2. This is a copper-containing oxidase that functions in the formation of pigments such as melanins and other polyphenolic compounds. From Oryzias latipes (Japanese rice fish) (Japanese killifish).
   1201..1221    +  protein_bind   attB4: mutant version of attB; core recombination site for the Gateway® BP reaction BP Clonase™
   1666..1686    +  protein_bind   attB1: mutant version of attB; core recombination site for the Gateway® BP reaction BP Clonase™
   2894..3610    +  CDS            Citrine: Citrine is a basic (constitutively fluorescent) yellow fluorescent protein published in 2001, derived from Aequorea victoria. It has moderate acid sensitivity.
   3617..3637    -  protein_bind   attB2: mutant version of attB; core recombination site for the Gateway® BP reaction BP Clonase™
   3640..3774    -  polyA_signal   SV40 poly(A) signal: SV40 polyadenylation signal
   3837..3857    -  protein_bind   attB3: mutant version of attB; core recombination site for the Gateway® BP reaction BP Clonase™
   3861..3881    +  CDS            lacZα (fragment): LacZα fragment of β-galactosidase; lacZ fragment
   3897..4029    -  polyA_signal   SV40 poly(A) signal: SV40 polyadenylation signal
   4045..4128    +  CDS            large T antigen (fragment): large T antigen from SV40 (simian virus 40)
   4151..4285    +  polyA_signal   SV40 poly(A) signal: SV40 polyadenylation signal
   4290..4307    +  promoter       T7 promoter (fragment): promoter for bacteriophage T7 RNA polymerase
   4333..5052    -  CDS            EGFP: the original enhanced GFP (Yang et al., 1996) mammalian codon-optimized
   6508..6548    -  misc_feature   MCS (fragment): pBluescript multiple cloning site
   6561..6579    -  promoter       T3 promoter: promoter for bacteriophage T3 RNA polymerase
   6624..6640    -  protein_bind   lac operator: The lac repressor binds to the lac operator to inhibit transcription in E. coli. This inhibition can be relieved by adding lactose or isopropyl-β-D-thiogalactopyranoside (IPTG). lac repressor encoded by lacI
   6648..6678    -  promoter       lac promoter: promoter for the E. coli lac operon
   6693..6714    -  protein_bind   CAP binding site: CAP binding activates transcription in the presence of cAMP. E. coli catabolite activator protein
   6727..6819    -  CDS            lacI (fragment): lac repressor; lacI; The lac repressor binds to the lac operator to inhibit transcription in E. coli. This inhibition can be relieved by adding lactose or isopropyl-β-D-thiogalactopyranoside (IPTG).
   7002..7590    -  rep_origin     ori: high-copy-number ColE1/pMB1/pBR322/pUC origin of replication
   7761..8621    -  CDS            AmpR: β-lactamase; bla; confers resistance to ampicillin, carbenicillin, and related antibiotics
   8622..8726    -  promoter       AmpR promoter: bla
