[The description below was written by a language model from this plasmid's Addgene catalogue record and pLannotate feature annotations shown in this document.]
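Description:
pDestTol2CG2-mnx1:ReaChR-citrine is a Tol2 transposon-based transgenesis plasmid for zebrafish, assembled by multisite Gateway cloning into the pDestTol2CG2 destination backbone. Although the catalogue lists the vector type as mammalian expression, the stated purpose is expression in zebrafish spinal motor neurons. It is maintained in E. coli through a high-copy ColE1/pUC-type origin and selected with ampicillin via the AmpR (β-lactamase) gene and its own promoter. pBluescript-derived remnants are also annotated, including an M13 origin fragment, lac promoter/operator elements, and T3 and T7 promoter sequences. The catalogue gives a total size of 8,525 bp, whereas the sequenced record behind the feature table is 8,745 nt.

The payload sits between the Gateway recombination scars. The attB4–attB1 interval corresponds to the 5′ entry element, which the record identifies as three tandem repeats of the mnx1 enhancer, though this is not itself annotated. The attB1–attB2 interval holds the synthetic ReaChR-Citrine insert. ReaChR is a red-shifted channelrhodopsin, fused here at its C terminus to the yellow fluorescent protein Citrine; only the Citrine portion is recognised in the feature table. An SV40 polyadenylation signal lies between attB2 and attB3. A separate, oppositely oriented EGFP cassette with its own SV40 poly(A) is present downstream. In the CG2 backbone this conventionally serves as a heart-expressed transgenesis marker, but its promoter is not annotated here. The Tol2 transposon arms are likewise not labelled, and the short medaka tyrosinase match probably reflects Tol2-flanking sequence. The construct supports light-driven control and fluorescent visualisation of motor neurons, in the context of a study on optogenetic control of axon guidance.
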