Addgene plasmid #169046: pDestTol2CG2-mnx1:ReaChR-citrine
Purpose: Destination transgenesis vector for expressing ReaChR fused with citrine in zebrafish spinal motor neurons using 3 tandem repeats of the mnx1 enhancer.
Depositing lab: Paola Arlotta. Depositing organization: Harvard University. Publication: Long-Range Optogenetic Control of Axon Guidance Overcomes Developmental Boundaries and Defects. Harris JM, Wang AY, Boulanger-Weill J, Santoriello C, Foianini S, Lichtman JW, Zon LI, Arlotta P. Dev Cell. 2020 Jun 8;53(5):577-588.e7. doi: 10.1016/j.devcel.2020.05.009. PubMed 32516597.
Backbone
  Vector backbone: pDestTol2CG2
  Backbone manufacturer: Chi-Bin Chien lab
  Backbone size w/o insert (bp): 7796
  Total vector size (bp): 8525
  Vector type: Mammalian Expression
Growth in bacteria
  Bacterial resistance: Ampicillin, 100 μg/mL
  Growth temperature: 30°C
  Growth strain: NEB Stable
  Copy number: High Copy
Gene/Insert
  Gene/Insert name: ReaChR-Citrine
  Species: Synthetic
  Insert size (bp): 1776
  GenBank ID: KF448069
  Promoter: 3xMnx1
  Tag / fusion protein: Citrine (C terminal on insert)
  Cloning method: Gateway Cloning
  Sequencing primers: 5′ GTTTGTACAAAAAAGCAGGC
Resource information
  A portion of this plasmid was derived from a plasmid made by: Addgene 50956
Terms and licenses: Academic/Nonprofit Terms; Industry Terms: Not Available to Industry
How to cite: pDestTol2CG2-mnx1:ReaChR-citrine was a gift from Paola Arlotta (Addgene plasmid # 169046 ; http://n2t.net/addgene:169046 ; RRID:Addgene_169046)
